>Addgene plasmid #201103 | pcDNA3.1-ERBB2-V5/HIS | addgene full sequence | sequence record 394492 | Addgene NGS Result
GAGATCTCCCGATCCCCTATGGTGCACTCTCAGTACAATCTGCTCTGATGCCGCATAGTTAAGCCAGTAT
CTGCTCCCTGCTTGTGTGTTGGAGGTCGCTGAGTAGTGCGCGAGCAAAATTTAAGCTACAACAAGGCAAG
GCTTGACCGACAATTGCATGAAGAATCTGCTTAGGGTTAGGCGTTTTGCGCTGCTTCGCGATGTACGGGC
CAGATATACGCGTTGACATTGATTATTGACTAGTTATTAATAGTAATCAATTACGGGGTCATTAGTTCAT
AGCCCATATATGGAGTTCCGCGTTACATAACTTACGGTAAATGGCCCGCCTGGCTGACCGCCCAACGACC
CCCGCCCATTGACGTCAATAATGACGTATGTTCCCATAGTAACGCCAATAGGGACTTTCCATTGACGTCA
ATGGGTGGAGTATTTACGGTAAACTGCCCACTTGGCAGTACATCAAGTGTATCATATGCCAAGTACGCCC
CCTATTGACGTCAATGACGGTAAATGGCCCGCCTGGCATTATGCCCAGTACATGACCTTATGGGACTTTC
CTACTTGGCAGTACATCTACGTATTAGTCATCGCTATTACCATGGTGATGCGGTTTTGGCAGTACATCAA
TGGGCGTGGATAGCGGTTTGACTCACGGGGATTTCCAAGTCTCCACCCCATTGACGTCAATGGGAGTTTG
TTTTGGCACCAAAATCAACGGGACTTTCCAAAATGTCGTAACAACTCCGCCCCATTGACGCAAATGGGCG
GTAGGCGTGTACGGTGGGAGGTCTATATAAGCAGAGCTCTCTGGCTAACTAGAGAACCCACTGCTTACTG
GCTTATCGAAATTAATACGACTCACTATAGGGAGACCCAAGCTGGCTAGTTAAGCTTGGTACCGAGCTCG
GATCCAGTACCCTTCACCATGGAGCTGGCGGCCTTGTGCCGCTGGGGGCTCCTCCTCGCCCTCTTGCCCC
CCGGAGCCGCGAGCACCCAAGTGTGCACCGGCACAGACATGAAGCTGCGGCTCCCTGCCAGTCCCGAGAC
CCACCTGGACATGCTCCGCCACCTCTACCAGGGCTGCCAGGTGGTGCAGGGAAACCTGGAACTCACCTAC
CTGCCCACCAATGCCAGCCTGTCCTTCCTGCAGGATATCCAGGAGGTGCAGGGCTACGTGCTCATCGCTC
ACAACCAAGTGAGGCAGGTCCCACTGCAGAGGCTGCGGATTGTGCGAGGCACCCAGCTCTTTGAGGACAA
CTATGCCCTGGCCGTGCTAGACAATGGAGACCCGCTGAACAATACCACCCCTGTCACAGGGGCCTCCCCA
GGAGGCCTGCGGGAGCTGCAGCTTCGAAGCCTCACAGAGATCTTGAAAGGAGGGGTCTTGATCCAGCGGA
ACCCCCAGCTCTGCTACCAGGACACGATTTTGTGGAAGGACATCTTCCACAAGAACAACCAGCTGGCTCT
CACACTGATAGACACCAACCGCTCTCGGGCCTGCCACCCCTGTTCTCCGATGTGTAAGGGCTCCCGCTGC
TGGGGAGAGAGTTCTGAGGATTGTCAGAGCCTGACGCGCACTGTCTGTGCCGGTGGCTGTGCCCGCTGCA
AGGGGCCACTGCCCACTGACTGCTGCCATGAGCAGTGTGCTGCCGGCTGCACGGGCCCCAAGCACTCTGA
CTGCCTGGCCTGCCTCCACTTCAACCACAGTGGCATCTGTGAGCTGCACTGCCCAGCCCTGGTCACCTAC
AACACAGACACGTTTGAGTCCATGCCCAATCCCGAGGGCCGGTATACATTCGGCGCCAGCTGTGTGACTG
CCTGTCCCTACAACTACCTTTCTACGGACGTGGGATCCTGCACCCTCGTCTGCCCCCTGCACAACCAAGA
GGTGACAGCAGAGGATGGAACACAGCGGTGTGAGAAGTGCAGCAAGCCCTGTGCCCGAGTGTGCTATGGT
CTGGGCATGGAGCACTTGCGAGAGGTGAGGGCAGTTACCAGTGCCAATATCCAGGAGTTTGCTGGCTGCA
AGAAGATCTTTGGGAGCCTGGCATTTCTGCCGGAGAGCTTTGATGGGGACCCAGCCTCCAACACTGCCCC
GCTCCAGCCAGAGCAGCTCCAAGTGTTTGAGACTCTGGAAGAGATCACAGGTTACCTATACATCTCAGCA
TGGCCGGACAGCCTGCCTGACCTCAGCGTCTTCCAGAACCTGCAAGTAATCCGGGGACGAATTCTGCACA
ATGGCGCCTACTCGCTGACCCTGCAAGGGCTGGGCATCAGCTGGCTGGGGCTGCGCTCACTGAGGGAACT
GGGCAGTGGACTGGCCCTCATCCACCATAACACCCACCTCTGCTTCGTGCACACGGTGCCCTGGGACCAG
CTCTTTCGGAACCCGCACCAAGCTCTGCTCCACACTGCCAACCGGCCAGAGGACGAGTGTGTGGGCGAGG
GCCTGGCCTGCCACCAGCTGTGCGCCCGAGGGCACTGCTGGGGTCCAGGGCCCACCCAGTGTGTCAACTG
CAGCCAGTTCCTTCGGGGCCAGGAGTGCGTGGAGGAATGCCGAGTACTGCAGGGGCTCCCCAGGGAGTAT
GTGAATGCCAGGCACTGTTTGCCGTGCCACCCTGAGTGTCAGCCCCAGAATGGCTCAGTGACCTGTTTTG
GACCGGAGGCTGACCAGTGTGTGGCCTGTGCCCACTATAAGGACCCTCCCTTCTGCGTGGCCCGCTGCCC
CAGCGGTGTGAAACCTGACCTCTCCTACATGCCCATCTGGAAGTTTCCAGATGAGGAGGGCGCATGCCAG
CCTTGCCCCATCAACTGCACCCACTCCTGTGTGGACCTGGATGACAAGGGCTGCCCCGCCGAGCAGAGAG
CCAGCCCTCTGACGTCCATCATCTCTGCGGTGGTTGGCATTCTGCTGGTCGTGGTCTTGGGGGTGGTCTT
TGGGATCCTCATCAAGCGACGGCAGCAGAAGATCCGGAAGTACACGATGCGGAGACTGCTGCAGGAAACG
GAGCTGGTGGAGCCGCTGACACCTAGCGGAGCGATGCCCAACCAGGCGCAGATGCGGATCCTGAAAGAGA
CGGAGCTGAGGAAGGTGAAGGTGCTTGGATCTGGCGCTTTTGGCACAGTCTACAAGGGCATCTGGATCCC
TGATGGGGAGAATGTGAAAATTCCAGTGGCCATCAAAGTGTTGAGGGAAAACACATCCCCCAAAGCCAAC
AAAGAAATCTTAGACGAAGCATACGTGATGGCTGGTGTGGGCTCCCCATATGTCTCCCGCCTTCTGGGCA
TCTGCCTGACATCCACGGTGCAGCTGGTGACACAGCTTATGCCCTATGGCTGCCTCTTAGACCATGTCCG
GGAAAACCGCGGACGCCTGGGCTCCCAGGACCTGCTGAACTGGTGTATGCAGATTGCCAAGGGGATGAGC
TACCTGGAGGATGTGCGGCTCGTACACAGGGACTTGGCCGCTCGGAACGTGCTGGTCAAGAGTCCCAACC
ATGTCAAAATTACAGACTTCGGGCTGGCTCGGCTGCTGGACATTGACGAGACAGAGTACCATGCAGATGG
GGGCAAGGTGCCCATCAAGTGGATGGCGCTGGAGTCCATTCTCCGCCGGCGGTTCACCCACCAGAGTGAT
GTGTGGAGTTATGGTGTGACTGTGTGGGAGCTGATGACTTTTGGGGCCAAACCTTACGATGGGATCCCAG
CCCGGGAGATCCCTGACCTGCTGGAAAAGGGGGAGCGGCTGCCCCAGCCCCCCATCTGCACCATTGATGT
CTACATGATCATGGTCAAATGTTGGATGATTGACTCTGAATGTCGGCCAAGATTCCGGGAGTTGGTGTCT
GAATTCTCCCGCATGGCCAGGGACCCCCAGCGCTTTGTGGTCATCCAGAATGAGGACTTGGGCCCAGCCA
GTCCCTTGGACAGCACCTTCTACCGCTCACTGCTGGAGGACGATGACATGGGGGACCTGGTGGATGCTGA
GGAGTATCTGGTACCCCAGCAGGGCTTCTTCTGTCCAGACCCTGCCCCGGGCGCTGGGGGCATGGTCCAC
CACAGGCACCGCAGCTCATCTACCAGGAGTGGCGGTGGGGACCTGACACTAGGGCTGGAGCCCTCTGAAG
AGGAGGCCCCCAGGTCTCCACTGGCACCCTCCGAAGGGGCTGGCTCCGATGTATTTGATGGTGACCTGGG
AATGGGGGCAGCCAAGGGGCTGCAAAGCCTCCCCACACATGACCCCAGCCCTCTACAGCGGTACAGTGAG
GACCCCACAGTACCCCTGCCCTCTGAGACTGATGGCTACGTTGCCCCCCTGACCTGCAGCCCCCAGCCTG
AATATGTGAACCAGCCAGATGTTCGGCCCCAGCCCCCTTCGCCCCGAGAGGGCCCTCTGCCTGCTGCCCG
ACCTGCTGGTGCCACTCTGGAAAGGCCCAAGACTCTCTCCCCAGGGAAGAATGGGGTCGTCAAAGACGTT
TTTGCCTTTGGGGGTGCCGTGGAGAACCCCGAGTACTTGACACCCCAGGGAGGAGCTGCCCCTCAGCCCC
ACCCTCCTCCTGCCTTCAGCCCAGCCTTCGACAACCTCTATTACTGGGACCAGGACCCACCAGAGCGGGG
GGCTCCACCCAGCACCTTCAAAGGGACACCTACGGCAGAGAACCCAGAGTACCTGGGTCTGGACGTGCCA
GTGAAGGGTCAAGACAATTCTGCAGATATCCAGCACAGTGGCGGCCGCTCGAGTCTAGAGGGCCCGCGGT
TCGAAGGTAAGCCTATCCCTAACCCTCTCCTCGGTCTCGATTCTACGCGTACCGGTCATCATCACCATCA
CCATTGAGTTTAAACCCGCTGATCAGCCTCGACTGTGCCTTCTAGTTGCCAGCCATCTGTTGTTTGCCCC
TCCCCCGTGCCTTCCTTGACCCTGGAAGGTGCCACTCCCACTGTCCTTTCCTAATAAAATGAGGAAATTG
CATCGCATTGTCTGAGTAGGTGTCATTCTATTCTGGGGGGTGGGGTGGGGCAGGACAGCAAGGGGGAGGA
TTGGGAAGACAATAGCAGGCATGCTGGGGATGCGGTGGGCTCTATGGCTTCTGAGGCGGAAAGAACCAGC
TGGGGCTCTAGGGGGTATCCCC
[124 nt withheld, positions 5133-5256]
C
[91 nt withheld, positions 5258-5348]
A
[49 nt withheld, positions 5350-5398]
CCTTTGACGTTGGAGTCCACGTTCTTT
[37 nt withheld, positions 5426-5462]
ACCCTATCTCGGTCTATTCTTTTGATTTATAAGGGATTTTGCCGATTTCGGCCTATTGGTTAAAAAATGA
GCTGATTTAACAAAAATTTAACGCGAATTAATTCTGTGGAATGTGTGTCAGTTAGGGTGTGGAAAGTCCC
CAGGCTCCCCAGCAGGCAGAAGTATGCAAAGCATGCATCTCAATTAGTCAGCAACCAGGTGTGGAAAGTC
CCCAGGCTCCCCAGCAGGCAGAAGTATGCAAAGCATGCATCTCAATTAGTCAGCAACCATAGTCCCGCCC
CTAACTCCGCCCATCCCGCCCCTAACTCCGCCCAGTTCCGCCCATTCTCCGCCCCATGGCTGACTAATTT
TTTTTATTTATGCAGAGGCCGAGGCCGCCTCTGCCTCTGAGCTATTCCAGAAGTAGTGAGGAGGCTTTTT
TGGAGGCCTAGGCTTTTGCAAAAAGCTCCCGGGAGCTTGTATATCCATTTTCGGATCTGATCAAGAGACA
GGATGAGGATCGTTTCGCATGATTGAACAAGATGGATTGCACGCAGGTTCTCCGGCCGCTTGGGTGGAGA
GGCTATTCGGCTATGACTGGGCACAACAGACAATCGGCTGCTCTGATGCCGCCGTGTTCCGGCTGTCAGC
GCAGGGGCGCCCGGTTCTTTTTGTCAAGACCGACCTGTCCGGTGCCCTGAATGAACTGCAGGACGAGGCA
GCGCGGCTATCGTGGCTGGCCACGACGGGCGTTCCTTGCGCAGCTGTGCTCGACGTTGTCACTGAAGCGG
GAAGGGACTGGCTGCTATTGGGCGAAGTGCCGGGGCAGGATCTCCTGTCATCTCACCTTGCTCCTGCCGA
GAAAGTATCCATCATGGCTGATGCAATGCGGCGGCTGCATACGCTTGATCCGGCTACCTGCCCATTCGAC
CACCAAGCGAAACATCGCATCGAGCGAGCACGTACTCGGATGGAAGCCGGTCTTGTCGATCAGGATGATC
TGGACGAAGAGCATCAGGGGCTCGCGCCAGCCGAACTGTTCGCCAGGCTCAAGGCGCGCATGCCCGACGG
CGAGGATCTCGTCGTGACCCATGGCGATGCCTGCTTGCCGAATATCATGGTGGAAAATGGCCGCTTTTCT
GGATTCATCGACTGTGGCCGGCTGGGTGTGGCGGACCGCTATCAGGACATAGCGTTGGCTACCCGTGATA
TTGCTGAAGAGCTTGGCGGCGAATGGGCTGACCGCTTCCTCGTGCTTTACGGTATCGCCGCTCCCGATTC
GCAGCGCATCGCCTTCTATCGCCTTCTTGACGAGTTCTTCTGAGCGGGACTCTGGGGTTCGCGAAATGAC
CGACCAAGCGACGCCCAACCTGCCATCACGAGATTTCGATTCCACCGCCGCCTTCTATGAAAGGTTGGGC
TTCGGAATCGTTTTCCGGGACGCCGGCTGGATGATCCTCCAGCGCGGGGATCTCATGCTGGAGTTCTTCG
CCCACCCCAACTTGTTTATTGCAGCTTATAATGGTTACAAATAAAGCAATAGCATCACAAATTTCACAAA
TAAAGCATTTTTTTCACTGCATTCTAGTTGTGGTTTGTCCAAACTCATCAATGTATCTTATCATGTCTGT
ATACCGTCGACCTCTAGCTAGAGCTTGGCGTAATCATGGTCATAGCTGTTTCCTGTGTGAAATTGTTATC
CGCTCACAATTCCACACAACATACGAGCCGGAAGCATAAAGTGTAAAGCCTGGGGTGCCTAATGAGTGAG
CTAACTCACATTAATTGCGTTGCGCTCACTGCCCGCTTTCCAGTCGGGAAACCTGTCGTGCCAGCTGCAT
TAATGAATCGGCCAACGCGCGGGGAGAGGCGGTTTGCGTATTGGGCGCTCTTCCGCTTCCTCGCTCACTG
ACTCGCTGCGCTCGGTCGTTCGGCTGCGGCGAGCGGTATCAGCTCACTCAAAGGCGGTAATACGGTTATC
CACAGAATCAGGGGATAACGCAGGAAAGAACATGTGAGCAAAAGGCCAGCAAAAGGCCAGGAACCGTAAA
AAGGCCGCGTTGCTGGCGTTTTTCCATAGGCTCCGCCCCCCTGACGAGCATCACAAAAATCGACGCTCAA
GTCAGAGGTGGCGAAACCCGACAGGACTATAAAGATACCAGGCGTTTCCCCCTGGAAGCTCCCTCGTGCG
CTCTCCTGTTCCGACCCTGCCGCTTACCGGATACCTGTCCGCCTTTCTCCCTTCGGGAAGCGTGGCGCTT
TCTCATAGCTCACGCTGTAGGTATCTCAGTTCGGTGTAGGTCGTTCGCTCCAAGCTGGGCTGTGTGCACG
AACCCCCCGTTCAGCCCGACCGCTGCGCCTTATCCGGTAACTATCGTCTTGAGTCCAACCCGGTAAGACA
CGACTTATCGCCACTGGCAGCAGCCACTGGTAACAGGATTAGCAGAGCGAGGTATGTAGGCGGTGCTACA
GAGTTCTTGAAGTGGTGGCCTAACTACGGCTACACTAGAAGAACAGTATTTGGTATCTGCGCTCTGCTGA
AGCCAGTTACCTTCGGAAAAAGAGTTGGTAGCTCTTGATCCGGCAAACAAACCACCGCTGGTAGCGGTGG
TTTTTTTGTTTGCAAGCAGCAGATTACGCGCAGAAAAAAAGGATCTCAAGAAGATCCTTTGATCTTTTCT
ACGGGGTCTGACGCTCAGTGGAACGAAAACTCACGTTAAGGGATTTTGGTCATGAGATTATCAAAAAGGA
TCTTCACCTAGATCCTTTTAAATTAAAAATGAAGTTTTAAATCAATCTAAAGTATATATGAGTAAACTTG
GTCTGACAGTTACCAATGCTTAATCAGTGAGGCACCTATCTCAGCGATCTGTCTATTTCGTTCATCCATA
GTTGCCTGACTCCCCGTCGTGTAGATAACTACGATACGGGAGGGCTTACCATCTGGCCCCAGTGCTGCAA
TGATACCGCGAGACCCACGCTCACCGGCTCCAGATTTATCAGCAATAAACCAGCCAGCCGGAAGGGCCGA
GCGCAGAAGTGGTCCTGCAACTTTATCCGCCTCCATCCAGTCTATTAATTGTTGCCGGGAAGCTAGAGTA
AGTAGTTCGCCAGTTAATAGTTTGCGCAACGTTGTTGCCATTGCTACAGGCATCGTGGTGTCACGCTCGT
CGTTTGGTATGGCTTCATTCAGCTCCGGTTCCCAACGATCAAGGCGAGTTACATGATCCCCCATGTTGTG
CAAAAAAGCGGTTAGCTCCTTCGGTCCTCCGATCGTTGTCAGAAGTAAGTTGGCCGCAGTGTTATCACTC
ATGGTTATGGCAGCACTGCATAATTCTCTTACTGTCATGCCATCCGTAAGATGCTTTTCTGTGACTGGTG
AGTACTCAACCAAGTCATTCTGAGAATAGTGTATGCGGCGACCGAGTTGCTCTTGCCCGGCGTCAATACG
GGATAATACCGCGCCACATAGCAGAACTTTAAAAGTGCTCATCATTGGAAAACGTTCTTCGGGGCGAAAA
CTCTCAAGGATCTTACCGCTGTTGAGATCCAGTTCGATGTAACCCACTCGTGCACCCAACTGATCTTCAG
CATCTTTTACTTTCACCAGCGTTTCTGGGTGAGCAAAAACAGGAAGGCAAAATGCCGCAAAAAAGGGAAT
AAGGGCGACACGGAAATGTTGAATACTCATACTCTTCCTTTTTCAATATTATTGAAGCATTTATCAGGGT
TATTGTCTCATGAGCGGATACATATTTGAATGTATTTAGAAAAATAAACAAATAGGGGTTCCGCGCACAT
TTCCCCGAAAAGTGCCACCTGACGTCGACGGATCGG
Features (pLannotate 1.2.2; 21 found; start..end, strand, type, name):
     18..70      -  misc_feature   bom (fragment): basis of mobility region from pBR322
    225..604     +  enhancer       CMV enhancer: human cytomegalovirus immediate early enhancer
    605..808     +  promoter       CMV promoter: human cytomegalovirus (CMV) immediate early promoter
    804..837     +  LTR            5' LTR (truncated) (fragment): truncated 5' long terminal repeat (LTR) from HIV-1
    853..871     +  promoter       T7 promoter: promoter for bacteriophage T7 RNA polymerase
    929..4693    +  CDS            ERBB2: ERBB2_HUMAN - Also known as HER2, MLN19, NEU, NGL. Experimental evidence at protein level: Swiss-Prot protein existence level 1. In the nucleus is involved in transcriptional regulation. Associates with the 5'-TCAAATTC-3' sequence in the PTGS2/COX-2 promoter and activates its transcription. Implicated in transcriptional activation of CDKN1A; the function involves STAT3 and SRC. Involved in the transcription of rRNA genes by RNA Pol I and enhances protein synthesis and cell growth. From Homo sapiens (Human).
   4766..4807    +  CDS            V5 tag: epitope tag from simian virus 5
   4863..5087    +  polyA_signal   bGH poly(A) signal: bovine growth hormone polyadenylation signal
   5091..5112    +  promoter       SV40 promoter (fragment): SV40 enhancer and early promoter
   5133..5561    +  rep_origin     f1 ori (sequence partly withheld): f1 bacteriophage origin of replication; arrow indicates direction of (+) strand synthesis
   5575..5904    +  promoter       SV40 promoter: SV40 enhancer and early promoter
   5971..6762    +  CDS            neo: KKA2_KLEPN - Also known as kan, nptII. Experimental evidence at protein level: Swiss-Prot protein existence level 1. Resistance to kanamycin, neomycin, paromomycin, ribostamycin, butirosin and gentamicin B. From Klebsiella pneumoniae.
   6788..6946    +  CDS            ble (fragment): BLE_KLEPN - Experimental evidence at protein level: Swiss-Prot protein existence level 1. Binding protein with a strong affinity to the bleomycin family of antibiotics. Binds to CL990; an antimitotic-antibiotic compound. From Klebsiella pneumoniae.
   6941..7062    +  polyA_signal   SV40 poly(A) signal: SV40 polyadenylation signal
   7135..7151    -  protein_bind   lac operator: The lac repressor binds to the lac operator to inhibit transcription in E. coli. This inhibition can be relieved by adding lactose or isopropyl-β-D-thiogalactopyranoside (IPTG). lac repressor encoded by lacI
   7159..7189    -  promoter       lac promoter: promoter for the E. coli lac operon
   7204..7225    -  protein_bind   CAP binding site: CAP binding activates transcription in the presence of cAMP. E. coli catabolite activator protein
   7238..7330    -  CDS            lacI (fragment): lac repressor; lacI; The lac repressor binds to the lac operator to inhibit transcription in E. coli. This inhibition can be relieved by adding lactose or isopropyl-β-D-thiogalactopyranoside (IPTG).
   7513..8101    -  rep_origin     ori: high-copy-number ColE1/pMB1/pBR322/pUC origin of replication
   8272..9132    -  CDS            AmpR: β-lactamase; bla; confers resistance to ampicillin, carbenicillin, and related antibiotics
   9133..9237    -  promoter       AmpR promoter: bla
