[The description below was written by a language model from this plasmid's Addgene catalogue record and pLannotate feature annotations shown in this document.]
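Description:
pcDNA3.1-ERBB2-V5/HIS is a mammalian expression plasmid of about 9.3 kb, built on the Invitrogen pcDNA3.1-V5/His backbone by TOPO cloning, for expressing full-length wild-type human ERBB2 (HER2/neu), a receptor tyrosine kinase. It is maintained in E. coli through a high-copy ColE1/pUC-type origin and selected with ampicillin via the β-lactamase gene under its own promoter. An f1 origin is also present, allowing single-stranded DNA production. Short remnants of lac regulatory sequence and a bom fragment are annotated as backbone residue.

The ERBB2 open reading frame sits downstream of the human cytomegalovirus immediate-early enhancer and promoter, which drive strong constitutive transcription in most mammalian cell lines. Transcripts are terminated by the bovine growth hormone polyadenylation signal. A T7 promoter between the CMV promoter and the insert permits in vitro transcription or serves as a sequencing primer site. The catalogue entry describes a C-terminal V5/His fusion. The feature table annotates the V5 epitope just downstream of the coding sequence but does not separately call the polyhistidine tag, which in this backbone would normally follow V5. These tags allow antibody detection and metal-affinity purification of the receptor. A short match to a truncated HIV-1 LTR near the CMV promoter is probably an annotation artefact, not a functional viral element.

A second cassette, with the SV40 early promoter, the neomycin phosphotransferase gene and an SV40 polyadenylation signal, allows G418 selection of stably transfected cells. The stated purpose is expression of ERBB2 in mammalian cells, and the associated publication concerns a reporter for profiling the in-cell activity of oncogenic protein kinases.
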