Addgene plasmid #201103: pcDNA3.1-ERBB2-V5/HIS
Purpose: expression of human ERBB2 receptor tyrosine kinase in mammalian cells
Depositing lab: Pavel Krejčí. Publication: One reporter for in-cell activity profiling of majority of protein kinase oncogenes. Gudernova I, Foldynova-Trantirkova S, Ghannamova BE, Fafilek B, Varecha M, Balek L, Hruba E, Jonatova L, Jelinkova I, Kunova Bosakova M, Trantirek L, Mayer J, Krejci P. Elife. 2017 Feb 15;6. pii: e21536. doi: 10.7554/eLife.21536. PubMed 28199182.
Backbone
  Vector backbone: pcDNA3.1-V5/His
  Backbone manufacturer: Invitrogen
  Vector type: Mammalian Expression
Growth in bacteria
  Bacterial resistance: Ampicillin, 100 μg/mL
  Growth temperature: 37°C
  Growth strain: DH5alpha
  Copy number: High Copy
Gene/Insert
  Gene/Insert name: human ERBB2 receptor tyrosine kinase, full length, wildtype
  Species: H. sapiens (human)
  Entrez Gene: ERBB2 (a.k.a. CD340, HER-2, HER-2/neu, HER2, MLN 19, MLN-19, NEU, NGL, TKR1, VSCN2, c-ERB-2, c-ERB2, p185(erbB2))
  Promoter: CMV
  Tag / fusion protein: V5/His (C terminal on insert)
  Cloning method: TOPO Cloning
Terms and licenses: Academic/Nonprofit Terms; Industry Terms: Not Available to Industry
How to cite: pcDNA3.1-ERBB2-V5/HIS was a gift from Pavel Krejčí (Addgene plasmid # 201103 ; http://n2t.net/addgene:201103 ; RRID:Addgene_201103)
